Addgene plasmid #43206: I-TTAT
Depositing lab: Chad Cowan & Kiran Musunuru. Depositing organization: Harvard University. Publication: A TALEN Genome-Editing System for Generating Human Stem Cell-Based Disease Models. Ding Q, Lee YK, Schaefer EA, Peters DT, Veres A, Kim K, Kuperwasser N, Motola DL, Meissner TB, Hendriks WT, Trevisan M, Gupta RM, Moisan A, Banks E, Friesen M, Schinzel RT, Xia F, Tang A, Xia Y, Figueroa E, Wann A, Ahfeldt T, Daheron L, Zhang F, Rubin LL, Peng LF, Chung RT, Musunuru K, Cowan CA. Cell Stem Cell. 2012 Dec 12. pii: S1934-5909(12)00645-5. doi: 10.1016/j.stem.2012.11.011. PubMed 23246482.
Backbone
  Vector backbone: pCRII-TOPO
  Backbone manufacturer: Invitrogen
  Backbone size w/o insert (bp): 3973
  Vector type: Bacterial Cloning
Growth in bacteria
  Bacterial resistance: Ampicillin and Kanamycin, 100 & 50 μg/mL
  Growth temperature: 37°C
  Growth strain: Top10
  Copy number: High Copy
Gene/Insert
  Gene/Insert name: I-TTAT
  Species: Synthetic
  Insert size (bp): 424
  Cloning method: TOPO Cloning
  Sequencing primers: 5′ T7; 3′ M13-rev
Terms and licenses: Academic/Nonprofit Terms; Industry Terms: Not Available to Industry
How to cite: I-TTAT was a gift from Chad Cowan & Kiran Musunuru (Addgene plasmid # 43206 ; http://n2t.net/addgene:43206 ; RRID:Addgene_43206)
