[The description below was written by a language model from this plasmid's Addgene catalogue record.]
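Description:
I-TTAT is a bacterial cloning plasmid built on the commercial pCRII-TOPO backbone (about 3.97 kb without insert), into which a 424 bp synthetic insert was introduced by TOPO cloning. It is a high-copy plasmid maintained in E. coli, and the record lists both ampicillin and kanamycin resistance, consistent with the dual-marker design of this backbone. The recorded sequencing primers, T7 on the 5′ side and M13 reverse on the 3′ side, bind the standard sites that flank the cloning site and allow the insert to be verified from either end. No feature table is provided, so individual elements such as the origin of replication and the exact position of the insert are not documented here.

The insert is described only by its name and as synthetic; the record does not spell out its composition. The plasmid was deposited in connection with a TALEN genome-editing system developed for making human stem cell-based disease models. In that context, the name and size suggest a pre-assembled block of four TALE repeat modules recognising the bases T-T-A-T, with the "I" prefix probably marking its position in an ordered assembly scheme. This is an inference from the naming and the associated work, not something the record states. The construct carries no listed promoter, tag or reporter for the insert and is not an expression vector. It appears to serve as a storage and source plasmid within a library of parts, from which the fragment would be taken and combined with other modules to build full-length, custom TALE DNA-binding arrays in a separate nuclease expression vector.
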