>Addgene plasmid #43206 | I-TTAT | depositor partial sequence | sequence record 58471 | I-TTAT sequence 424 bps
CGTCTCCTGACCCCAGAGCAGGTCGTGGCCATTGCCTCGAATGGAGGGGGCAAACAGGCGTTGGAAACCG
TACAACGATTGCTGCCGGTGCTGTGCCAAGCGCACGGACTCACCCCAGAGCAGGTCGTGGCCATTGCCTC
GAATGGAGGGGGCAAACAGGCGTTGGAAACCGTACAACGATTGCTGCCGGTGCTGTGCCAAGCGCACGGC
CTCACCCCAGAGCAGGTCGTGGCAATCGCCTCCAACATTGGCGGGAAACAGGCACTCGAGACTGTCCAGC
GCCTGCTTCCCGTGCTGTGCCAAGCGCACGGATTAACCCCAGAGCAGGTCGTGGCCATTGCCTCGAATGG
AGGGGGCAAACAGGCGTTGGAAACCGTACAACGATTGCTGCCGGTGCTGTGCCAAGCGCACGGCTTAAGA
GACG
