>Addgene plasmid #43206 | I-TTAT | addgene partial sequence | sequence record 61991 | M13-F20 5'-TGTAAAACGACGGCCAGT-3'
GGCGAATTGGGCCCTCTAGATGCATGCTCGAGCGGCCGCCAGTGTGATGGATATCTGCAGAATTCGCCCT
TATATAGATGCCGTCCTAGCGCGTCTCCTGACCCCAGAGCAGGTCGTGGCCATTGCCTCGAATGGAGGGG
GCAAACAGGCGTTGGAAACCGTACAACGATTGCTGCCGGTGCTGTGCCAAGCGCACGGACTCACCCCAGA
GCAGGTCGTGGCCATTGCCTCGAATGGAGGGGGCAAACAGGCGTTGGAAACCGTACAACGATTGCTGCCG
GTGCTGTGCCAAGCGCACGGCCTCACCCCAGAGCAGGTCGTGGCAATCGCCTCCAACATTGGCGGGAAAC
AGGCACTCGAGACTGTCCAGCGCCTGCTTCCCGTGCTGTGCCAAGCGCACGGATTAACCCCAGAGCAGGT
CGTGGCCATTGCCTCGAATGGAGGGGGCAAACAGGCGTTGGAAACCGTACAACGATTGCTGCCGGTGCTG
TGCCAAGCGCACGGCTTAAGAGACGTGGGCACAGGAAAGATACTTAAGGGCGAATTCCAGCACACTGGCG
GCCGTTACTAGTGGATCCGAGCTCGGTACCAAGCTTGGCGTAATCATGGTCATAGCTGTTTCCTGTGTGA
AATTGTTATCCGCTCACAATTCCACACAACATACGAGCCGGAAGCATAAAGTGTAAAGCCTGGGGTGCCT
AATGAGTGAGCTAACTCACATTAATTGCGTTGCGCTCACTGCCCGCTTTCCAGTCGGGAAACCTGTCGTG
CCAGCTGCATTAATGAATCGGCCAACGCGCGGGGAGAGGCGGTTTGCGTATTGGGCGCTCTTCCGCTTCC
TCGCTCACTGACTCGCTGCGCTCGGTCGTTCGGCTGCGGCGAGCGGTATCAGCTCACTCAAAGGCGGTAA
TACGGTTATCCACAGAATCAGGGGATAACGCA
